>Addgene plasmid #116093 | CMV-TO-ZNS4AhssbHCVP | addgene full sequence | sequence record 224925 | Addgene NGS Result
TGCGGTGGGCTCTATGGAGATCTATCGATGTTCTGGGGATGCGGTGGGCTCTATGGCTTCTGAGGCGGAA
AGAACCAGCTGGGGCTCTAGGGGGTATCCCC
[124 nt withheld, positions 102-225]
C
[91 nt withheld, positions 227-317]
AGGGTGATGGTTCACGTACCTAGAAGTTCCTATTCCGAAGTTCCTATTCTCTAGAAAGTATAGGAACTTC
CTTGGCCAAAAAGCCTGAACTCACCGCGACGTCTGTCGAGAAGTTTCTGATCGAAAAGTTCGACAGCGTC
TCCGACCTGATGCAGCTCTCGGAGGGCGAAGAATCTCGTGCTTTCAGCTTCGATGTAGGAGGGCGTGGAT
ATGTCCTGCGGGTAAATAGCTGCGCCGATGGTTTCTACAAAGATCGTTATGTTTATCGGCACTTTGCATC
GGCCGCGCTCCCGATTCCGGAAGTGCTTGACATTGGGGAATTCAGCGAGAGCCTGACCTATTGCATCTCC
CGCCGTGCACAGGGTGTCACGTTGCAAGACCTGCCTGAAACCGAACTGCCCGCTGTTCTGCAGCCGGTCG
CGGAGGCCATGGATGCGATCGCTGCGGCCGATCTTAGCCAGACGAGCGGGTTCGGCCCATTCGGACCGCA
AGGAATCGGTCAATACACTACATGGCGTGATTTCATATGCGCGATTGCTGATCCCCATGTGTATCACTGG
CAAACTGTGATGGACGACACCGTCAGTGCGTCCGTCGCGCAGGCTCTCGATGAGCTGATGCTTTGGGCCG
AGGACTGCCCCGAAGTCCGGCACCTCGTGCACGCGGATTTCGGCTCCAACAATGTCCTGACGGACAATGG
CCGCATAACAGCGGTCATTGACTGGAGCGAGGCGATGTTCGGGGATTCCCAATACGAGGTCGCCAACATC
TTCTTCTGGAGGCCGTGGTTGGCTTGTATGGAGCAGCAGACGCGCTACTTCGAGCGGAGGCATCCGGAGC
TTGCAGGATCGCCGCGGCTCCGGGCGTATATGCTCCGCATTGGTCTTGACCAACTCTATCAGAGCTTGGT
TGACGGCAATTTCGATGATGCAGCTTGGGCGCAGGGTCGATGCGACGCAATCGTCCGATCCGGAGCCGGG
ACTGTCGGGCGTACACAAATCGCCCGCAGAAGCGCGGCCGTCTGGACCGATGGCTGTGTAGAAGTACTCG
CCGATAGTGGAAACCGACGCCCCAGCACTCGTCCGAGGGCAAAGGAATAGCACGTACTACGAGATTTCGA
TTCCACCGCCGCCTTCTATGAAAGGTTGGGCTTCGGAATCGTTTTCCGGGACGCCGGCTGGATGATCCTC
CAGCGCGGGGATCTCATGCTGGAGTTCTTCGCCCACCCCAACTTGTTTATTGCAGCTTATAATGGTTACA
AATAAAGCAATAGCATCACAAATTTCACAAATAAAGCATTTTTTTCACTGCATTCTAGTTGTGGTTTGTC
CAAACTCATCAATGTATCTTATCATGTCTGTATACCGTCGACCTCTAGCTAGAGCTTGGCGTAATCATGG
TCATAGCTGTTTCCTGTGTGAAATTGTTATCCGCTCACAATTCCACACAACATACGAGCCGGAAGCATAA
AGTGTAAAGCCTGGGGTGCCTAATGAGTGAGCTAACTCACATTAATTGCGTTGCGCTCACTGCCCGCTTT
CCAGTCGGGAAACCTGTCGTGCCAGCTGCATTAATGAATCGGCCAACGCGCGGGGAGAGGCGGTTTGCGT
ATTGGGCGCTCTTCCGCTTCCTCGCTCACTGACTCGCTGCGCTCGGTCGTTCGGCTGCGGCGAGCGGTAT
CAGCTCACTCAAAGGCGGTAATACGGTTATCCACAGAATCAGGGGATAACGCAGGAAAGAACATGTGAGC
AAAAGGCCAGCAAAAGGCCAGGAACCGTAAAAAGGCCGCGTTGCTGGCGTTTTTCCATAGGCTCCGCCCC
CCTGACGAGCATCACAAAAATCGACGCTCAAGTCAGAGGTGGCGAAACCCGACAGGACTATAAAGATACC
AGGCGTTTCCCCCTGGAAGCTCCCTCGTGCGCTCTCCTGTTCCGACCCTGCCGCTTACCGGATACCTGTC
CGCCTTTCTCCCTTCGGGAAGCGTGGCGCTTTCTCATAGCTCACGCTGTAGGTATCTCAGTTCGGTGTAG
GTCGTTCGCTCCAAGCTGGGCTGTGTGCACGAACCCCCCGTTCAGCCCGACCGCTGCGCCTTATCCGGTA
ACTATCGTCTTGAGTCCAACCCGGTAAGACACGACTTATCGCCACTGGCAGCAGCCACTGGTAACAGGAT
TAGCAGAGCGAGGTATGTAGGCGGTGCTACAGAGTTCTTGAAGTGGTGGCCTAACTACGGCTACACTAGA
AGAACAGTATTTGGTATCTGCGCTCTGCTGAAGCCAGTTACCTTCGGAAAAAGAGTTGGTAGCTCTTGAT
CCGGCAAACAAACCACCGCTGGTAGCGGTGGTTTTTTTGTTTGCAAGCAGCAGATTACGCGCAGAAAAAA
AGGATCTCAAGAAGATCCTTTGATCTTTTCTACGGGGTCTGACGCTCAGTGGAACGAAAACTCACGTTAA
GGGATTTTGGTCATGAGATTATCAAAAAGGATCTTCACCTAGATCCTTTTAAATTAAAAATGAAGTTTTA
AATCAATCTAAAGTATATATGAGTAAACTTGGTCTGACAGTTACCAATGCTTAATCAGTGAGGCACCTAT
CTCAGCGATCTGTCTATTTCGTTCATCCATAGTTGCCTGACTCCCCGTCGTGTAGATAACTACGATACGG
GAGGGCTTACCATCTGGCCCCAGTGCTGCAATGATACCGCGAGACCCACGCTCACCGGCTCCAGATTTAT
CAGCAATAAACCAGCCAGCCGGAAGGGCCGAGCGCAGAAGTGGTCCTGCAACTTTATCCGCCTCCATCCA
GTCTATTAATTGTTGCCGGGAAGCTAGAGTAAGTAGTTCGCCAGTTAATAGTTTGCGCAACGTTGTTGCC
ATTGCTACAGGCATCGTGGTGTCACGCTCGTCGTTTGGTATGGCTTCATTCAGCTCCGGTTCCCAACGAT
CAAGGCGAGTTACATGATCCCCCATGTTGTGCAAAAAAGCGGTTAGCTCCTTCGGTCCTCCGATCGTTGT
CAGAAGTAAGTTGGCCGCAGTGTTATCACTCATGGTTATGGCAGCACTGCATAATTCTCTTACTGTCATG
CCATCCGTAAGATGCTTTTCTGTGACTGGTGAGTACTCAACCAAGTCATTCTGAGAATAGTGTATGCGGC
GACCGAGTTGCTCTTGCCCGGCGTCAATACGGGATAATACCGCGCCACATAGCAGAACTTTAAAAGTGCT
CATCATTGGAAAACGTTCTTCGGGGCGAAAACTCTCAAGGATCTTACCGCTGTTGAGATCCAGTTCGATG
TAACCCACTCGTGCACCCAACTGATCTTCAGCATCTTTTACTTTCACCAGCGTTTCTGGGTGAGCAAAAA
CAGGAAGGCAAAATGCCGCAAAAAAGGGAATAAGGGCGACACGGAAATGTTGAATACTCATACTCTTCCT
TTTTCAATATTATTGAAGCATTTATCAGGGTTATTGTCTCATGAGCGGATACATATTTGAATGTATTTAG
AAAAATAAACAAATAGGGGTTCCGCGCACATTTCCCCGAAAAGTGCCACCTGACGTCGACGGATCGGGAG
ATCTCCCGATCCCCTATGGTGCACTCTCAGTACAATCTGCTCTGATGCCGCATAGTTAAGCCAGTATCTG
CTCCCTGCTTGTGTGTTGGAGGTCGCTGAGTAGTGCGCGAGCAAAATTTAAGCTACAACAAGGCAAGGCT
TGACCGACAATTGCATGAAGAATCTGCTTAGGGTTAGGCGTTTTGCGCTGCTTCGTACGGGCCAGATATA
CGCGTTGACATTGATTATTGACTAGTTATTAATAGTAATCAATTACGGGGTCATTAGTTCATAGCCCATA
TATGGAGTTCCGCGTTACATAACTTACGGTAAATGGCCCGCCTGGCTGACCGCCCAACGACCCCCGCCCA
TTGACGTCAATAATGACGTATGTTCCCATAGTAACGCCAATAGGGACTTTCCATTGACGTCAATGGGTGG
AGTATTTACGGTAAACTGCCCACTTGGCAGTACATCAAGTGTATCATATGCCAAGTACGCCCCCTATTGA
CGTCAATGACGGTAAATGGCCCGCCTGGCATTATGCCCAGTACATGACCTTATGGGACTTTCCTACTTGG
CAGTACATCTACGTATTAGTCATCGCTATTACCATGGTGATGCGGTTTTGGCAGTACATCAATGGGCGTG
GATAGCGGTTTGACTCACGGGGATTTCCAAGTCTCCACCCCATTGACGTCAATGGGAGTTTGTTTTGGCA
CCAAAATCAACGGGACTTTCCAAAATGTCGTAACAACTCCGCCCCATTGACGCAAATGGGCGGTAGGCGT
GTACGGTGGGAGGTCTATATAAGCAGAGCTCTCCCTATCAGTGATAGAGATCTCCCTATCAGTGATAGAG
ATCGTCGACGAGCTCGTTTAGTGAACCGTCAGATCGCCTGGAGACGCCATCCACGCTGTTTTGACCTCCA
TAGAAGACACCGGGACCGATCCAGCCTCCGGACTCTAGCGTTTAAACTTAAGCTTCGCCACCATGGGATC
CGAGCAACTCGAAAAGAAGCTGCAAGCGTTGGAGAAGAAGCTCGCACAACTTGAATGGAAAAATCAGGCA
CTGGAAAAGAAACTGGCTCAAGGTGGCTCAGGGAGCGGCTCTGTGGTGCTTGTAGGGCGATTGCTGCTCT
CTGGTTCTGGGTCCAGCGCGCTTGTGCTGGCGTCTTCTTCCTTCGAGAGCGTAAGCCTCCAGAGTGGAGG
CGGTGGAAGCGGTGGTGGGGGAGGCGCCCCAATAACGGCCTACGCCCAACAGACACGCGGTCTGCTGGGG
TGCATTATTACCTCACTTACGGGCAGAGACAAAAACCAGGCTGAGGGAGAAGTTCAGATTGTTTCAACGG
CGGCTCAGACCTTTCTTGCCACCTGTATAAACGGAGTATGCTGGACAGTCTACCATGGTGCAGGGACCCG
CACAATAGCGAGTCCCAAAGGGCCCGTCATACAGATGTATACTAACGTCGATAAGGACCTCGTGGGTTGG
CCCGCTCCTCAAGGCACGCGATCCCTCACACCTTGTGCGTGCGGCAGTTCAGACCTCTATCTGGTGACTC
GCCATGCCGACGTAATCCCTGTTCGCCGGAGGGGTGATAGTAGAGGGAGCTTGCTCAGTCCTAGGCCGAT
TTCCTATCTCAAGGGCTCAAGCGGCGGCCCATTGCTCTGCCCGGCCGGCCACGCGGTAGGAATTTTCCGG
GCCGCAGTTTGCACACGCGGCGTCGCAAAAGCAGTAGACTTTATACCAGTAGAGAACCTTGAAACAACGA
TGAGGTCCCCTGTATTTACAGATAACAGTTCCCCTCCGGCTGTCAGCTAGCTCGAGGAGGGCCCGAACAA
AAACTCATCTCAGAAGAGGATCTGAATAGCGCCGTCGACCATCATCATAATCATCATTGAGTTTAAACCC
GCTGATCAGCCTCGACTGTGCCTTCTAGTTGCCAGCCATCTGTTGTTTGCCCCTCCCCCGTGCCTTCCTT
GACCCTGGAAGGTGCCACTCCCACTGTCCTTTCCTAATAAAATGAGGAAATTGCATCGCATTGTCTGAGT
AGGTGTCATTCTATTCTGGGGGGTGGGGTGGGGCAGGACAGCAAGGGGGAGGATTGGGAAGACAATAGCA
GGCATGCTGGGGA
Features (pLannotate 1.2.2; 22 found; start..end, strand, type, name):
     33..56      +  polyA_signal   bGH poly(A) signal (fragment): bovine growth hormone polyadenylation signal
     60..81      +  promoter       SV40 promoter (fragment): SV40 enhancer and early promoter
    102..335     +  rep_origin     f1 ori (fragment) (sequence partly withheld): f1 bacteriophage origin of replication; arrow indicates direction of (+) strand synthesis
    340..387     +  protein_bind   FRT: FLP-mediated recombination occurs in the 8-bp core sequence TCTAGAAA (Turan and Bode, 2011). FLP recombinase from the Saccharomyces cerevisiae 2μ plasmid
    395..1417    +  CDS            HygR: aminoglycoside phosphotransferase from E. coli; aph(4)-Ia; confers resistance to hygromycin
   1427..1552    +  CDS            ble (fragment): BLE_KLEPN - Experimental evidence at protein level: Swiss-Prot protein existence level 1. Binding protein with a strong affinity to the bleomycin family of antibiotics. Binds to CL990; an antimitotic-antibiotic compound. From Klebsiella pneumoniae.
   1547..1668    +  polyA_signal   SV40 poly(A) signal: SV40 polyadenylation signal
   1741..1757    -  protein_bind   lac operator: The lac repressor binds to the lac operator to inhibit transcription in E. coli. This inhibition can be relieved by adding lactose or isopropyl-β-D-thiogalactopyranoside (IPTG). lac repressor encoded by lacI
   1765..1795    -  promoter       lac promoter: promoter for the E. coli lac operon
   1810..1831    -  protein_bind   CAP binding site: CAP binding activates transcription in the presence of cAMP. E. coli catabolite activator protein
   1844..1936    -  CDS            lacI (fragment): lac repressor; lacI; The lac repressor binds to the lac operator to inhibit transcription in E. coli. This inhibition can be relieved by adding lactose or isopropyl-β-D-thiogalactopyranoside (IPTG).
   2119..2707    -  rep_origin     ori: high-copy-number ColE1/pMB1/pBR322/pUC origin of replication
   2878..3738    -  CDS            AmpR: β-lactamase; bla; confers resistance to ampicillin, carbenicillin, and related antibiotics
   3739..3843    -  promoter       AmpR promoter: bla
   3902..3954    -  misc_feature   bom (fragment): basis of mobility region from pBR322
   4104..4483    +  enhancer       CMV enhancer: human cytomegalovirus immediate early enhancer
   4484..4687    +  promoter       CMV promoter: human cytomegalovirus (CMV) immediate early promoter
   4689..4708    +  promoter       PLtetO-1 promoter (fragment): modified phage lambda PL promoter with tet operator sites (Lutz and Bujard, 1997)
   4710..4729    +  promoter       PLtetO-1 promoter (fragment): modified phage lambda PL promoter with tet operator sites (Lutz and Bujard, 1997)
   4737..4770    +  promoter       TRE3GV promoter (fragment): 3rd-generation Tet-responsive promoter that can be activated by binding of Tet-On® 3G, optimized for retroviral and lentiviral vectors
   5103..5681    +  CDS            POLG_HCV1 (fragment): Experimental evidence at protein level: Swiss-Prot protein existence level 1. [RNA-directed RNA polymerase]: RNA-dependent RNA polymerase that performs primer-template recognition and RNA synthesis during viral replication. From Hepatitis C virus genotype 1a (isolate 1) (HCV).
   5793..17      +  polyA_signal   bGH poly(A) signal (across the origin): bovine growth hormone polyadenylation signal
