[The description below was written by a language model from this plasmid's Addgene catalogue record and pLannotate feature annotations shown in this document.]
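Description:
CMV-TO-ZNS4AhssbHCVP is a mammalian expression plasmid of about 6 kb built on a CMV-TO-FlpIn backbone. It carries a synthetic insert described as an engineered hepatitis C virus (HCV) protease. In bacteria it is maintained by a high-copy ColE1/pUC-type origin and selected with ampicillin through the β-lactamase gene and its native promoter. Remnants of an f1 origin and of a lac promoter/operator region are also annotated in the backbone.

The expression cassette consists of the human CMV immediate-early enhancer and promoter, followed directly by two short matches to tet operator sequences. This fits the "TO" designation: a CMV promoter that Tet repressor can hold off and that tetracycline or doxycycline can induce in repressor-expressing cells, while it acts constitutively elsewhere. Downstream, the only annotated part of the open reading frame is a fragment matching the HCV genotype 1a polyprotein. Given the stated purpose, this presumably corresponds to the protease portion, although the annotation tool's generic polyprotein description mentions the polymerase. The roughly 330 bp between the promoter and this match is unannotated. The name hints at additional fused elements such as NS4A-derived sequence, but the record does not define them. Transcripts terminate at a bGH polyadenylation signal.

An FRT site sits immediately upstream of a hygromycin resistance coding sequence that has no full promoter of its own and is followed by an SV40 poly(A) signal. This is the standard Flp-In arrangement. FLP-mediated recombination into a genomic FRT landing pad supplies the promoter, so hygromycin selects for single-copy, site-specific integrants. The plasmid can therefore be used for transient transfection or for stable line generation. It comes from work on programmable protease-based protein circuits in living cells.
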