Addgene plasmid #116093: CMV-TO-ZNS4AhssbHCVP
Purpose: Expresses an engineered HCV protease
Depositing lab: Michael Elowitz. Depositing organization: California Institute of Technology. Publication: Programmable protein circuits in living cells. Gao XJ, Chong LS, Kim MS, Elowitz MB. Science. 2018 Sep 21;361(6408):1252-1258. doi: 10.1126/science.aat5062. PubMed 30237357.
Backbone
  Vector backbone: CMV-TO-FlpIn
  Vector type: Mammalian Expression
Growth in bacteria
  Bacterial resistance: Ampicillin, 100 μg/mL
  Growth temperature: 37°C
  Growth strain: DH5alpha
  Copy number: High Copy
Gene/Insert
  Gene/Insert name: ZNS4AhssbHCVP
  Species: Synthetic
  Cloning method: Gibson Cloning
Terms and licenses: Academic/Nonprofit Terms; Industry Terms: Not Available to Industry
How to cite: CMV-TO-ZNS4AhssbHCVP was a gift from Michael Elowitz (Addgene plasmid # 116093 ; http://n2t.net/addgene:116093 ; RRID:Addgene_116093)
